Addgene plasmid #100425: pCMV_mEm_4GS_LF82_794
Purpose: Mammalian expression of E. coli LF82_794 CDS fused to mEmerald
Depositing lab: Alan Huett. Depositing organization: University of Nottingham. Publication: A multi-phenotypic imaging screen to identify bacterial effectors by exogenous expression in a HeLa cell line. Collins A, Huett A. Sci Data. 2018 May 15;5:180081. doi: 10.1038/sdata.2018.81. PubMed 29762554.
Backbone
  Vector backbone: pCMV
  Backbone size w/o insert (bp): 4502
  Vector type: Mammalian Expression
Growth in bacteria
  Bacterial resistance: Ampicillin, 100 μg/mL
  Growth temperature: 37°C
  Growth strain: XL1 Blue
  Copy number: High Copy
Gene/Insert
  Gene/Insert name: LF82_794
  Insert size (bp): 117
  Promoter: CMV
  Tag / fusion protein: mEmerald (N terminal on backbone)
  Cloning method: Ligation Independent Cloning
  Sequencing primers: 5′ ACTTCTGCTCTAAAAGCTGCGG; 3′ CACTGCATTCTAGTTGTGGTTTGTC
Terms and licenses: Academic/Nonprofit Terms; Industry Terms: Not Available to Industry
How to cite: pCMV_mEm_4GS_LF82_794 was a gift from Alan Huett (Addgene plasmid # 100425 ; http://n2t.net/addgene:100425 ; RRID:Addgene_100425)
