[The description below was written by a language model from this plasmid's Addgene catalogue record and pLannotate feature annotations shown in this document.]
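Description:
pCMV_mEm_4GS_LF82_794 is a mammalian expression plasmid built on a pCMV backbone (4,502 bp without insert; 4,619 nt in the sequenced record) that produces a short coding sequence from E. coli strain LF82 as a fusion to the green fluorescent protein mEmerald. It is maintained in E. coli through a high-copy ColE1/pUC-type origin and selected with ampicillin via the bla gene and its own promoter. Small leftovers of pUC/pBR322 ancestry are scattered around the backbone: fragments of lacZα, lacI, rop and the bom region, plus a lac promoter, operator and CAP site. None of these appears to contribute to the expression cassette. No mammalian selection marker is annotated, which suggests transient transfection rather than stable selection.

The expression unit starts with the human cytomegalovirus immediate early enhancer and promoter, followed by a modified SV40 intron that provides splice sites, a feature commonly included to improve transcript processing. mEmerald, a rapidly maturing monomeric Aequorea-derived fluorescent protein, comes next and sits at the N terminus of the fusion. The "4GS" in the name presumably denotes a glycine-serine linker, though the record does not define it. The 117 bp LF82_794 insert was introduced by ligation independent cloning. The annotation software matches this region to a fragment of yggF, the K-12 gene for a fructose-1,6-bisphosphatase, so the LF82 CDS resembles part of that gene. An SV40 polyadenylation signal lies downstream of the fusion, although it is annotated on the opposite strand.

According to the associated publication title, the plasmid belongs to a set used in a multi-phenotypic imaging screen, in which bacterial proteins were expressed exogenously in HeLa cells to identify candidate effectors.
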