Features (pLannotate 1.2.2; 17 found; start..end, strand, type, name):
     37..136     +  misc_feature   bom (fragment): basis of mobility region from pBR322
    142..297     -  CDS            lacZα (fragment): LacZα fragment of β-galactosidase; lacZ fragment
    303..323     -  misc_feature   MCS (fragment): pUC18/19 multiple cloning site
    322..625     +  enhancer       CMV enhancer: human cytomegalovirus immediate early enhancer
    626..829     +  promoter       CMV promoter: human cytomegalovirus (CMV) immediate early promoter
    967..1063    +  intron         SV40 intron: modified SV40 intron with splice donor and acceptor sites
   1124..1840    +  CDS            mEmerald: mEmerald is a basic (constitutively fluorescent) green fluorescent protein published in 1998, derived from Aequorea victoria. It is reported to be a very rapidly-maturing monomer with moderate acid sensitivity.
   1907..2017    +  CDS            yggF (fragment): GLPX2_ECOLI - Also known as yggK. Experimental evidence at protein level: Swiss-Prot protein existence level 1. Catalyzes the hydrolysis of fructose 1,6-bisphosphate to fructose 6-phosphate. Also displays a low activity toward glucose 1,6- bisphosphate, and no activity against ribulose 1,5-bisphosphate, fructose 2,6-bisphosphate, or fructose 1-phosphate. From Escherichia coli (strain K12).
   2053..2187    -  polyA_signal   SV40 poly(A) signal: SV40 polyadenylation signal
   2322..2338    -  protein_bind   lac operator: The lac repressor binds to the lac operator to inhibit transcription in E. coli. This inhibition can be relieved by adding lactose or isopropyl-β-D-thiogalactopyranoside (IPTG). lac repressor encoded by lacI
   2346..2376    -  promoter       lac promoter: promoter for the E. coli lac operon
   2391..2412    -  protein_bind   CAP binding site: CAP binding activates transcription in the presence of cAMP. E. coli catabolite activator protein
   2425..2517    -  CDS            lacI (fragment): lac repressor; lacI; The lac repressor binds to the lac operator to inhibit transcription in E. coli. This inhibition can be relieved by adding lactose or isopropyl-β-D-thiogalactopyranoside (IPTG).
   2700..3288    -  rep_origin     ori: high-copy-number ColE1/pMB1/pBR322/pUC origin of replication
   3459..4319    -  CDS            AmpR: β-lactamase; bla; confers resistance to ampicillin, carbenicillin, and related antibiotics
   4320..4424    -  promoter       AmpR promoter: bla
   4519..4554    +  CDS            rop (fragment): Rop protein, which maintains plasmids at low copy number; rop
>Addgene plasmid #100425 | pCMV_mEm_4GS_LF82_794 | addgene full sequence | sequence record 209979 | Addgene NGS Result
TCAGGGCGCGTCAGCGGGTGTTGGCGGGTGTCGGGGCTGGCTTAACTATGCGGCATCAGAGCAGATTGTA
CTGAGAGTGCACCATATGCGGTGTGAAATACCGCACAGATGCGTAAGGAGAAAATACCGCATCAGGCGCC
ATTCGCCATTCAGGCTGCGCAACTGTTGGGAAGGGCGATCGGTGCGGGCCTCTTCGCTATTACGCCAGCT
GGCGAAAGGGGGATGTGCTGCAAGGCGATTAAGTTGGGTAACGCCAGGGTTTTCCCAGTCACGACGTTGT
AAAACGACGGCCAGTGAGTTCGAGCTTGCATGCCTGCAGGTCGTTACATAACTTACGGTAAATGGCCCGC
CTGGCTGACCGCCCAACGACCCCCGCCCATTGACGTCAATAATGACGTATGTTCCCATAGTAACGCCAAT
AGGGACTTTCCATTGACGTCAATGGGTGGAGTATTTACGGTAAACTGCCCACTTGGCAGTACATCAAGTG
TATCATATGCCAAGTACGCCCCCTATTGACGTCAATGACGGTAAATGGCCCGCCTGGCATTATGCCCAGT
ACATGACCTTATGGGACTTTCCTACTTGGCAGTACATCTACGTATTAGTCATCGCTATTACCATGGTGAT
GCGGTTTTGGCAGTACATCAATGGGCGTGGATAGCGGTTTGACTCACGGGGATTTCCAAGTCTCCACCCC
ATTGACGTCAATGGGAGTTTGTTTTGGCACCAAAATCAACGGGACTTTCCAAAATGTCGTAACAACTCCG
CCCCATTGACGCAAATGGGCGGTAGGCGTGTACGGTGGGAGGTCTATATAAGCAGAGCTCGTTTAGTGAA
CCGTCAGATCGCCTGGAGACGCCATCCACGCTGTTTTGACCTCCATAGAAGACACCGGGACCGATCCAGC
CTCCGGACTCTAGAGGATCCGGTACTAGAGGAACTGAAAAACCAGAAAGTTAACTGGTAAGTTTAGTCTT
TTTGTCTTTTATTTCAGGTCCCGGATCCGGTGGTGGTGCAAATCAAAGAACTGCTCCTCAGTGGATGTTG
CCTTTACTTCTAGGCCTGTACGGAAGTGTTACTTCTGCTCTAAAAGCTGCGGAATTGTACCCGCGGGCCC
ACCATGGTGAGCAAGGGCGAGGAGCTGTTCACCGGGGTGGTGCCCATCCTGGTCGAGCTGGACGGCGACG
TAAACGGCCACAAGTTCAGCGTGTCCGGCGAGGGCGAGGGCGATGCCACCTACGGCAAGCTGACCCTGAA
GTTCATCTGCACCACCGGCAAGCTGCCCGTGCCCTGGCCCACCCTCGTGACCACCTTGACCTACGGCGTG
CAGTGCTTCGCCCGCTACCCCGACCACATGAAGCAGCACGACTTCTTCAAGTCCGCCATGCCCGAAGGCT
ACGTCCAGGAGCGCACCATCTTCTTCAAGGACGACGGCAACTACAAGACCCGCGCCGAGGTGAAGTTCGA
GGGCGACACCCTGGTGAACCGCATCGAGCTGAAGGGCATCGACTTCAAGGAGGACGGCAACATCCTGGGG
CACAAGCTGGAGTACAACTACAACAGCCACAAGGTCTATATCACCGCCGACAAGCAGAAGAACGGCATCA
AGGTGAACTTCAAGACCCGCCACAACATCGAGGACGGCAGCGTGCAGCTCGCCGACCACTACCAGCAGAA
CACCCCCATCGGCGACGGCCCCGTGCTGCTGCCCGACAACCACTACCTGAGCACCCAGTCCAAGCTGAGC
AAAGACCCCAACGAGAAGCGCGATCACATGGTCCTGCTGGAGTTCGTGACCGCCGCCGGGATCACTCTCG
GCATGGACGAGCTGTACAAGCGAATTGGTGGAGGGGGCGGTTCCGGTGGCGGAGGTTCCCGAATTCGTCG
ACGGAGATCTGATATGACGGGCGGCGAGTTGGTGAACGGTATCCAACAGACGGCGAATGGGGTGCGGACG
CAGACATTACTGATCGGCGGCGCGGACCAAACGTGTAATATAATAGACTCCCTGCATTGAATCGGTACCC
TCGAGAAGCTTGCGGCCGCGGGGATCCAGACATGATAAGATACATTGATGAGTTTGGACAAACCACAACT
AGAATGCAGTGAAAAAAATGCTTTATTTGTGAAATTTGTGATGCTATTGCTTTATTTGTAACCATTATAA
GCTGCAATAAACAAGTTAACAACAACAATTGCATTCATTTTATGTTTCAGGTTCAGGGGGAGGTGTGGGA
GGTTTTTTCGGATCCTCTAGAGTCGATCTGCAGGCATGCTAGCTTGGCGTAATCATGGTCATAGCTGTTT
CCTGTGTGAAATTGTTATCCGCTCACAATTCCACACAACATACGAGCCGGAAGCATAAAGTGTAAAGCCT
GGGGTGCCTAATGAGTGAGCTAACTCACATTAATTGCGTTGCGCTCACTGCCCGCTTTCCAGTCGGGAAA
CCTGTCGTGCCAGCTGCATTAATGAATCGGCCAACGCGCGGGGAGAGGCGGTTTGCGTATTGGGCGCTCT
TCCGCTTCCTCGCTCACTGACTCGCTGCGCTCGGTCGTTCGGCTGCGGCGAGCGGTATCAGCTCACTCAA
AGGCGGTAATACGGTTATCCACAGAATCAGGGGATAACGCAGGAAAGAACATGTGAGCAAAAGGCCAGCA
AAAGGCCAGGAACCGTAAAAAGGCCGCGTTGCTGGCGTTTTTCCATAGGCTCCGCCCCCCTGACGAGCAT
CACAAAAATCGACGCTCAAGTCAGAGGTGGCGAAACCCGACAGGACTATAAAGATACCAGGCGTTTCCCC
CTGGAAGCTCCCTCGTGCGCTCTCCTGTTCCGACCCTGCCGCTTACCGGATACCTGTCCGCCTTTCTCCC
TTCGGGAAGCGTGGCGCTTTCTCATAGCTCACGCTGTAGGTATCTCAGTTCGGTGTAGGTCGTTCGCTCC
AAGCTGGGCTGTGTGCACGAACCCCCCGTTCAGCCCGACCGCTGCGCCTTATCCGGTAACTATCGTCTTG
AGTCCAACCCGGTAAGACACGACTTATCGCCACTGGCAGCAGCCACTGGTAACAGGATTAGCAGAGCGAG
GTATGTAGGCGGTGCTACAGAGTTCTTGAAGTGGTGGCCTAACTACGGCTACACTAGAAGAACAGTATTT
GGTATCTGCGCTCTGCTGAAGCCAGTTACCTTCGGAAAAAGAGTTGGTAGCTCTTGATCCGGCAAACAAA
CCACCGCTGGTAGCGGTGGTTTTTTTGTTTGCAAGCAGCAGATTACGCGCAGAAAAAAAGGATCTCAAGA
AGATCCTTTGATCTTTTCTACGGGGTCTGACGCTCAGTGGAACGAAAACTCACGTTAAGGGATTTTGGTC
ATGAGATTATCAAAAAGGATCTTCACCTAGATCCTTTTAAATTAAAAATGAAGTTTTAAATCAATCTAAA
GTATATATGAGTAAACTTGGTCTGACAGTTACCAATGCTTAATCAGTGAGGCACCTATCTCAGCGATCTG
TCTATTTCGTTCATCCATAGTTGCCTGACTCCCCGTCGTGTAGATAACTACGATACGGGAGGGCTTACCA
TCTGGCCCCAGTGCTGCAATGATACCGCGAGACCCACGCTCACCGGCTCCAGATTTATCAGCAATAAACC
AGCCAGCCGGAAGGGCCGAGCGCAGAAGTGGTCCTGCAACTTTATCCGCCTCCATCCAGTCTATTAATTG
TTGCCGGGAAGCTAGAGTAAGTAGTTCGCCAGTTAATAGTTTGCGCAACGTTGTTGCCATTGCTACAGGC
ATCGTGGTGTCACGCTCGTCGTTTGGTATGGCTTCATTCAGCTCCGGTTCCCAACGATCAAGGCGAGTTA
CATGATCCCCCATGTTGTGCAAAAAAGCGGTTAGCTCCTTCGGTCCTCCGATCGTTGTCAGAAGTAAGTT
GGCCGCAGTGTTATCACTCATGGTTATGGCAGCACTGCATAATTCTCTTACTGTCATGCCATCCGTAAGA
TGCTTTTCTGTGACTGGTGAGTACTCAACCAAGTCATTCTGAGAATAGTGTATGCGGCGACCGAGTTGCT
CTTGCCCGGCGTCAATACGGGATAATACCGCGCCACATAGCAGAACTTTAAAAGTGCTCATCATTGGAAA
ACGTTCTTCGGGGCGAAAACTCTCAAGGATCTTACCGCTGTTGAGATCCAGTTCGATGTAACCCACTCGT
GCACCCAACTGATCTTCAGCATCTTTTACTTTCACCAGCGTTTCTGGGTGAGCAAAAACAGGAAGGCAAA
ATGCCGCAAAAAAGGGAATAAGGGCGACACGGAAATGTTGAATACTCATACTCTTCCTTTTTCAATATTA
TTGAAGCATTTATCAGGGTTATTGTCTCATGAGCGGATACATATTTGAATGTATTTAGAAAAATAAACAA
ATAGGGGTTCCGCGCACATTTCCCCGAAAAGTGCCACCTGACGTCTAAGAAACCATTATTATCATGACAT
TAACCTATAAAAATAGGCGTATCACGAGGCCCTTTCGTCTCGCGCGTTTCGGTGATGACGGTGAAAACCT
CTGACACATGCAGCTCCCGGAGACGGTCACAGCTTGTCTGTAAGCGGATGCCGGGAGCAGACAAGCCCG
