>Addgene plasmid #100425 | pCMV_mEm_4GS_LF82_794 | depositor partial sequence | sequence record 183742 | Sequence across LF82 gene insert region
CTCGGNNTGGNNGAGCTGTACAAGCGAATTGGTGGAGGGGGCGGTTCCGGTGGCGGAGGTTCCCGAATTC
GTCGACGGAGATCTGATATGACGGGCGGCGAGTTGGTGAACGGTATCCAACAGACGGCGAATGGGGTGCG
GACGCAGACATTACTGATCGGCGGCGCGGACCAAACGTGTAATATAATAGACTCCCTGCATTGAATCGGT
ACCCTCGAGAAGCTTGCGGCCGCGGGGATCCAGACATGATAAGATACATTGATGAGTTTGGACAAACCAC
AACTAGAATGCAGTGAAAAAAATGCTTTATTTGTGAAATTTGTGATGCTATTGCTTTATTTGTAACCATT
ATAAGCTGCAATAAACAAGTTAACAACAACAATTGCATTCATTTTATGTTTCAGGTTCAGGGGGAGGTGT
GGGAGGTTTTTTCGGATCCTCTAGAGTCGATCTGCAGGCATGCTAGCTTGGCGTAATCATGGTCATAGCT
GTTTCCTGTGTGAAATTGTTATCCGCTCACAATTCCACACAACATACGAGCCGGAAGCATAAAGTGTAAA
GCCTGGGGTGCCTAATGAGTGAGCTAACTCACATTAATTGCGTTGCGCTCACTGCCCGCTTTCCAGTCGG
GAAACCTGTCGTGCCAGCTGCATTAATGAATCGGCCAACGCGCGGGGAGAGGCGGTTTGCGTATTGGGCG
CTCTTCCGCTTCCTCGCTCACTGACTCGCTGCGCTCGGTCGTTCGGCTGCGGCGAGCGGTATCAGCTCAC
TCAAAGGCGGTAATACGGTTATCCACAGAATCANGGGATAACGCANAAAGAACATGTGAGCAAAAGGCCA
GCAAAAGGCCAGGAACCGTAAAAAGGCCGCGTTGCTGGCGTTTTTCCATAGGCTCCGCCCCCCTGACGAG
CATCACAAAAATCGACGCTCAAGTCAGAGGTGGCGAAANCCGACAGGACTATAAAGATACCAGGCGTTTC
CCCCNGGAAGCTCCCTCGNGC
